Addgene plasmid #126594: FLAG-SENP2 CCm
Purpose: Expresses siRNA resistant SENP2 (coiled-coil deletion) in mammalian cells, Dox inducible in TetR cell lines
Depositing lab: Joanna Morris. Depositing organization: University of Birmingham. Publication: The deSUMOylase SENP2 coordinates homologous recombination and nonhomologous end joining by independent mechanisms. Garvin AJ, Walker AK, Densham RM, Chauhan AS, Stone HR, Mackay HL, Jamshad M, Starowicz K, Daza-Martin M, Ronson GE, Lanz AJ, Beesley JF, Morris JR. Genes Dev. 2019 Mar 1;33(5-6):333-347. doi: 10.1101/gad.321125.118. Epub 2019 Feb 22. PubMed 30796017.
Backbone
  Vector backbone: pcDNA5/FRT/TO
  Backbone manufacturer: Invitrogen
  Backbone size w/o insert (bp): 5137
  Total vector size (bp): 6853
  Vector type: Mammalian Expression
  Selectable markers: Hygromycin
Growth in bacteria
  Bacterial resistance: Ampicillin, 100 μg/mL
  Growth temperature: 37°C
  Growth strain: DH5alpha
  Copy number: High Copy
Gene/Insert
  Gene/Insert name: SENP2
  Species: H. sapiens (human)
  Insert size (bp): 1716
  Mutation: Deletion of amino acids 203-228 and siRNA resistant to GAGGAGAUAUUCAGACAUU
  GenBank ID: 59343
  Entrez Gene: SENP2 (a.k.a. AXAM2, SMT3IP2)
  Promoter: CMV
  Tag / fusion protein: FLAG (N terminal on insert)
  Cloning method: Restriction Enzyme; 5′ cloning site Kpn I (unknown if destroyed); 3′ cloning site Eco RV (unknown if destroyed)
  Sequencing primers: 5′ CMV_F; 3′ bGH_R
Terms and licenses: Academic/Nonprofit Terms; Industry Terms: Not Available to Industry
Depositor comments: Deletion of the coiled-coil domain between amino acids 203-228
How to cite: FLAG-SENP2 CCm was a gift from Joanna Morris (Addgene plasmid # 126594 ; http://n2t.net/addgene:126594 ; RRID:Addgene_126594)
