[The description below was written by a language model from this plasmid's Addgene catalogue record and pLannotate feature annotations shown in this document.]
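Description:
FLAG-SENP2 CCm is a mammalian expression plasmid built on the Invitrogen pcDNA5/FRT/TO backbone, designed for tetracycline/doxycycline-regulated expression of a mutant human SENP2, a SUMO-specific protease that both matures SUMO precursors and removes SUMO from conjugated substrates. It is propagated in E. coli as a high-copy plasmid through a ColE1/pUC-type origin with ampicillin resistance (AmpR under its own bla promoter). The catalogue gives a total size of 6853 bp, while the annotated sequencing record is 6,826 nt, a small discrepancy that the record does not explain.

The expression cassette consists of the CMV immediate-early enhancer and promoter followed by short tet operator sequences (annotated as PLtetO-1 and TRE3GV fragments). In cells expressing the Tet repressor these operators keep transcription off until doxycycline is added. Downstream lies an N-terminal FLAG tag fused to the SENP2 coding sequence, terminated by the bGH polyadenylation signal. The insert lacks amino acids 203–228, which removes the coiled-coil domain, and it carries changes that make it resistant to a specific SENP2-targeting siRNA. The transgene can therefore be expressed while the endogenous transcript is knocked down.

An FRT site sits immediately upstream of a hygromycin resistance gene with an SV40 poly(A) signal. No complete promoter is annotated directly before HygR, which fits the backbone's design: FLP-mediated integration at a genomic FRT site places the marker under a resident promoter, allowing hygromycin selection of isogenic stable lines. The construct suits knockdown-and-complementation experiments testing the role of the SENP2 coiled-coil region, and the associated publication concerns SENP2 in homologous recombination and nonhomologous end joining.
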