Features (pLannotate 1.2.2; 22 found; start..end, strand, type, name):
      1..380     +  enhancer       CMV enhancer: human cytomegalovirus immediate early enhancer
    381..584     +  promoter       CMV promoter: human cytomegalovirus (CMV) immediate early promoter
    586..605     +  promoter       PLtetO-1 promoter (fragment): modified phage lambda PL promoter with tet operator sites (Lutz and Bujard, 1997)
    607..626     +  promoter       PLtetO-1 promoter (fragment): modified phage lambda PL promoter with tet operator sites (Lutz and Bujard, 1997)
    634..667     +  promoter       TRE3GV promoter (fragment): 3rd-generation Tet-responsive promoter that can be activated by binding of Tet-On® 3G, optimized for retroviral and lentiviral vectors
    762..782     +  CDS            FLAG (fragment): FLAG® epitope tag, followed by an enterokinase cleavage site
    789..2474    +  CDS            SENP2: SENP2_HUMAN - Also known as KIAA1331. Experimental evidence at protein level: Swiss-Prot protein existence level 1. Protease that catalyzes two essential functions in the SUMO pathway. The first is the hydrolysis of an alpha-linked peptide bond at the C-terminal end of the small ubiquitin-like modifier (SUMO) propeptides, SUMO1, SUMO2 and SUMO3 leading to the mature form of the proteins. The second is the deconjugation of SUMO1, SUMO2 and SUMO3 from targeted proteins, by cleaving an epsilon-linked peptide bond between the C-terminal glycine of the mature SUMO and the lysine epsilon-amino group
   2550..2774    +  polyA_signal   bGH poly(A) signal: bovine growth hormone polyadenylation signal
   2778..2799    +  promoter       SV40 promoter (fragment): SV40 enhancer and early promoter
   2820..3053    +  rep_origin     f1 ori (fragment) (sequence partly withheld): f1 bacteriophage origin of replication; arrow indicates direction of (+) strand synthesis
   3058..3105    +  protein_bind   FRT: FLP-mediated recombination occurs in the 8-bp core sequence TCTAGAAA (Turan and Bode, 2011). FLP recombinase from the Saccharomyces cerevisiae 2μ plasmid
   3113..4135    +  CDS            HygR: aminoglycoside phosphotransferase from E. coli; aph(4)-Ia; confers resistance to hygromycin
   4145..4270    +  CDS            ble (fragment): BLE_KLEPN - Experimental evidence at protein level: Swiss-Prot protein existence level 1. Binding protein with a strong affinity to the bleomycin family of antibiotics. Binds to CL990; an antimitotic-antibiotic compound. From Klebsiella pneumoniae.
   4265..4386    +  polyA_signal   SV40 poly(A) signal: SV40 polyadenylation signal
   4459..4475    -  protein_bind   lac operator: The lac repressor binds to the lac operator to inhibit transcription in E. coli. This inhibition can be relieved by adding lactose or isopropyl-β-D-thiogalactopyranoside (IPTG). lac repressor encoded by lacI
   4483..4513    -  promoter       lac promoter: promoter for the E. coli lac operon
   4528..4549    -  protein_bind   CAP binding site: CAP binding activates transcription in the presence of cAMP. E. coli catabolite activator protein
   4562..4654    -  CDS            lacI (fragment): lac repressor; lacI; The lac repressor binds to the lac operator to inhibit transcription in E. coli. This inhibition can be relieved by adding lactose or isopropyl-β-D-thiogalactopyranoside (IPTG).
   4837..5425    -  rep_origin     ori: high-copy-number ColE1/pMB1/pBR322/pUC origin of replication
   5596..6456    -  CDS            AmpR: β-lactamase; bla; confers resistance to ampicillin, carbenicillin, and related antibiotics
   6457..6561    -  promoter       AmpR promoter: bla
   6620..6672    -  misc_feature   bom (fragment): basis of mobility region from pBR322
>Addgene plasmid #126594 | FLAG-SENP2 CCm | addgene full sequence | sequence record 258817 | Addgene NGS Result
GACATTGATTATTGACTAGTTATTAATAGTAATCAATTACGGGGTCATTAGTTCATAGCCCATATATGGA
GTTCCGCGTTACATAACTTACGGTAAATGGCCCGCCTGGCTGACCGCCCAACGACCCCCGCCCATTGACG
TCAATAATGACGTATGTTCCCATAGTAACGCCAATAGGGACTTTCCATTGACGTCAATGGGTGGAGTATT
TACGGTAAACTGCCCACTTGGCAGTACATCAAGTGTATCATATGCCAAGTACGCCCCCTATTGACGTCAA
TGACGGTAAATGGCCCGCCTGGCATTATGCCCAGTACATGACCTTATGGGACTTTCCTACTTGGCAGTAC
ATCTACGTATTAGTCATCGCTATTACCATGGTGATGCGGTTTTGGCAGTACATCAATGGGCGTGGATAGC
GGTTTGACTCACGGGGATTTCCAAGTCTCCACCCCATTGACGTCAATGGGAGTTTGTTTTGGCACCAAAA
TCAACGGGACTTTCCAAAATGTCGTAACAACTCCGCCCCATTGACGCAAATGGGCGGTAGGCGTGTACGG
TGGGAGGTCTATATAAGCAGAGCTCTCCCTATCAGTGATAGAGATCTCCCTATCAGTGATAGAGATCGTC
GACGAGCTCGTTTAGTGAACCGTCAGATCGCCTGGAGACGCCATCCACGCTGTTTTGACCTCCATAGAAG
ACACCGGGACCGATCCAGCCTCCGGACTCTAGCGTTTAAACTTAAGCTTGGTACCATGGACTACAAGGAC
GACGATGACAAGATCGATTACAGATGGCTGGTTAGGATTCTCGGCACCATTTTCCGTTTCTGCGACCGGT
CGGTGCCCCCTGCCCGGGCCCTCCTGAAGAGGCGGCGCTCAGACAGCACTCTGTTTTCTACAGTGGACAC
TGATGAAATACCAGCCAAAAGACCAAGATTAGATTGCTTTATTCACCAAGTGAAAAACAGTCTCTACAAT
GCTGCCAGCTTATTTGGATTCCCATTCCAGCTGACCACAAAGCCCATGGTAACTTCTGCTTGTAATGGAA
CACGGAATGTGGCCCCTTCAGGAGAGGTATTTTCGAACTCTTCATCTTGTGAACTGACAGGTTCTGGATC
CTGGAACAACATGCTGAAACTGGGTAATAAATCTCCTAATGGAATAAGTGACTATCCAAAGATCAGAGTG
ACAGTTACCCGAGATCAGCCACGCAGAGTCCTGCCTTCCTTTGGTTTTACTTTGAACTCAGAAGGCTGTA
ATAGAAGACCAGGTGGCCGTCGCCATAGCAAAGGTAATCCAGAGAGTTCTTTAATGTGGAAACCTCAGGA
ACAGGCTGTAACAGAGATGATTTCTGAAGAGAGTGGCAAGGGTCTGAGGCGTCCCCATTGTGGAAACTCT
GTCTGTCCTGTAACTTCAAATTATCACAGTTCTCAAAGAAGTCAGATGGACACATTAAAGACCAAAGGCT
GGGGGGAAGAGCAAAATCACGGAGTCAAAACAACTCAGTTTGTTCCAAAACAATATAGACTTGTTGAAAC
AAGGGGACCTCTATGTTCATTGAGAAGTGAAAAGAGGTGTTCAAAGGGGAAAATTACTGATACAGAGACG
ATGGTCGGAATCAGATTTGAAAATGAAAGTAGGAGGGGATACCAACTGGAGCCTGACCTATCAGAAGAAG
TGTCGGCCCGACTCCGCCTGGGCAGTGGAAGCAATGGCTTACTCAGGAGGAAAGTGTCAATAATTGAGAC
AAAGGAAAAGAATTGCTCAGGCAAAGAGAGGGACAGAAGAACGGACGATCTCCTTGAACTTACAGAGGAC
ATGGAAAAGGAAATCAGTAATGCCCTAGGCCATGGCCCACAGGATGAAATCCTAAGTAGTGCTTTCAAAT
TGCGAATTACTCGAGGAGACATACAAACATTAAAGAACTATCACTGGCTCAATGATGAAGTCATTAATTT
TTACATGAATCTTCTGGTGGAAAGAAATAAAAAGCAAGGCTATCCAGCACTTCATGTATTCAGTACTTTC
TTCTATCCTAAATTAAAGTCTGGGGGTTACCAAGCAGTGAAACGATGGACCAAAGGGGTAAATCTCTTTG
AACAAGAAATTATTCTGGTGCCTATTCATCGGAAGGTACATTGGAGCCTGGTGGTGATTGACCTAAGAAA
AAAGTGTCTTAAATATCTGGATTCTATGGGACAAAAGGGCCACAGGATCTGTGAGATTCTCCTTCAGTAT
TTACAGGATGAAAGTAAGACCAAAAGAAATAGTGATCTGAATCTTTTAGAGTGGACCCATCACAGCATGA
AACCACACGAGATTCCTCAACAGCTGAATGGGAGTGATTGTGGAATGTTTACTTGTAAATATGCAGATTA
TATTTCTAGGGACAAACCTATCACATTTACTCAGCACCAGATGCCTCTCTTCCGGAAGAAGATGGTGTGG
GAAATCCTTCATCAGCAGTTGCTGTGAATCGATGATATCCAGCACAGTGGCGGCCGCTCGAGTCTAGAGG
GCCCGTTTAAACCCGCTGATCAGCCTCGACTGTGCCTTCTAGTTGCCAGCCATCTGTTGTTTGCCCCTCC
CCCGTGCCTTCCTTGACCCTGGAAGGTGCCACTCCCACTGTCCTTTCCTAATAAAATGAGGAAATTGCAT
CGCATTGTCTGAGTAGGTGTCATTCTATTCTGGGGGGTGGGGTGGGGCAGGACAGCAAGGGGGAGGATTG
GGAAGACAATAGCAGGCATGCTGGGGATGCGGTGGGCTCTATGGCTTCTGAGGCGGAAAGAACCAGCTGG
GGCTCTAGGGGGTATCCCC
[124 nt withheld, positions 2820-2943]
C
[91 nt withheld, positions 2945-3035]
AGGGTGATGGTTCACGTACCTAGAAGTTCCTATTCCGAAGTTCCTATTCTCTAGAAAGTATAGGAACTTC
CTTGGCCAAAAAGCCTGAACTCACCGCGACGTCTGTCGAGAAGTTTCTGATCGAAAAGTTCGACAGCGTC
TCCGACCTGATGCAGCTCTCGGAGGGCGAAGAATCTCGTGCTTTCAGCTTCGATGTAGGAGGGCGTGGAT
ATGTCCTGCGGGTAAATAGCTGCGCCGATGGTTTCTACAAAGATCGTTATGTTTATCGGCACTTTGCATC
GGCCGCGCTCCCGATTCCGGAAGTGCTTGACATTGGGGAATTCAGCGAGAGCCTGACCTATTGCATCTCC
CGCCGTGCACAGGGTGTCACGTTGCAAGACCTGCCTGAAACCGAACTGCCCGCTGTTCTGCAGCCGGTCG
CGGAGGCCATGGATGCGATCGCTGCGGCCGATCTTAGCCAGACGAGCGGGTTCGGCCCATTCGGACCGCA
AGGAATCGGTCAATACACTACATGGCGTGATTTCATATGCGCGATTGCTGATCCCCATGTGTATCACTGG
CAAACTGTGATGGACGACACCGTCAGTGCGTCCGTCGCGCAGGCTCTCGATGAGCTGATGCTTTGGGCCG
AGGACTGCCCCGAAGTCCGGCACCTCGTGCACGCGGATTTCGGCTCCAACAATGTCCTGACGGACAATGG
CCGCATAACAGCGGTCATTGACTGGAGCGAGGCGATGTTCGGGGATTCCCAATACGAGGTCGCCAACATC
TTCTTCTGGAGGCCGTGGTTGGCTTGTATGGAGCAGCAGACGCGCTACTTCGAGCGGAGGCATCCGGAGC
TTGCAGGATCGCCGCGGCTCCGGGCGTATATGCTCCGCATTGGTCTTGACCAACTCTATCAGAGCTTGGT
TGACGGCAATTTCGATGATGCAGCTTGGGCGCAGGGTCGATGCGACGCAATCGTCCGATCCGGAGCCGGG
ACTGTCGGGCGTACACAAATCGCCCGCAGAAGCGCGGCCGTCTGGACCGATGGCTGTGTAGAAGTACTCG
CCGATAGTGGAAACCGACGCCCCAGCACTCGTCCGAGGGCAAAGGAATAGCACGTACTACGAGATTTCGA
TTCCACCGCCGCCTTCTATGAAAGGTTGGGCTTCGGAATCGTTTTCCGGGACGCCGGCTGGATGATCCTC
CAGCGCGGGGATCTCATGCTGGAGTTCTTCGCCCACCCCAACTTGTTTATTGCAGCTTATAATGGTTACA
AATAAAGCAATAGCATCACAAATTTCACAAATAAAGCATTTTTTTCACTGCATTCTAGTTGTGGTTTGTC
CAAACTCATCAATGTATCTTATCATGTCTGTATACCGTCGACCTCTAGCTAGAGCTTGGCGTAATCATGG
TCATAGCTGTTTCCTGTGTGAAATTGTTATCCGCTCACAATTCCACACAACATACGAGCCGGAAGCATAA
AGTGTAAAGCCTGGGGTGCCTAATGAGTGAGCTAACTCACATTAATTGCGTTGCGCTCACTGCCCGCTTT
CCAGTCGGGAAACCTGTCGTGCCAGCTGCATTAATGAATCGGCCAACGCGCGGGGAGAGGCGGTTTGCGT
ATTGGGCGCTCTTCCGCTTCCTCGCTCACTGACTCGCTGCGCTCGGTCGTTCGGCTGCGGCGAGCGGTAT
CAGCTCACTCAAAGGCGGTAATACGGTTATCCACAGAATCAGGGGATAACGCAGGAAAGAACATGTGAGC
AAAAGGCCAGCAAAAGGCCAGGAACCGTAAAAAGGCCGCGTTGCTGGCGTTTTTCCATAGGCTCCGCCCC
CCTGACGAGCATCACAAAAATCGACGCTCAAGTCAGAGGTGGCGAAACCCGACAGGACTATAAAGATACC
AGGCGTTTCCCCCTGGAAGCTCCCTCGTGCGCTCTCCTGTTCCGACCCTGCCGCTTACCGGATACCTGTC
CGCCTTTCTCCCTTCGGGAAGCGTGGCGCTTTCTCATAGCTCACGCTGTAGGTATCTCAGTTCGGTGTAG
GTCGTTCGCTCCAAGCTGGGCTGTGTGCACGAACCCCCCGTTCAGCCCGACCGCTGCGCCTTATCCGGTA
ACTATCGTCTTGAGTCCAACCCGGTAAGACACGACTTATCGCCACTGGCAGCAGCCACTGGTAACAGGAT
TAGCAGAGCGAGGTATGTAGGCGGTGCTACAGAGTTCTTGAAGTGGTGGCCTAACTACGGCTACACTAGA
AGAACAGTATTTGGTATCTGCGCTCTGCTGAAGCCAGTTACCTTCGGAAAAAGAGTTGGTAGCTCTTGAT
CCGGCAAACAAACCACCGCTGGTAGCGGTGGTTTTTTTGTTTGCAAGCAGCAGATTACGCGCAGAAAAAA
AGGATCTCAAGAAGATCCTTTGATCTTTTCTACGGGGTCTGACGCTCAGTGGAACGAAAACTCACGTTAA
GGGATTTTGGTCATGAGATTATCAAAAAGGATCTTCACCTAGATCCTTTTAAATTAAAAATGAAGTTTTA
AATCAATCTAAAGTATATATGAGTAAACTTGGTCTGACAGTTACCAATGCTTAATCAGTGAGGCACCTAT
CTCAGCGATCTGTCTATTTCGTTCATCCATAGTTGCCTGACTCCCCGTCGTGTAGATAACTACGATACGG
GAGGGCTTACCATCTGGCCCCAGTGCTGCAATGATACCGCGAGACCCACGCTCACCGGCTCCAGATTTAT
CAGCAATAAACCAGCCAGCCGGAAGGGCCGAGCGCAGAAGTGGTCCTGCAACTTTATCCGCCTCCATCCA
GTCTATTAATTGTTGCCGGGAAGCTAGAGTAAGTAGTTCGCCAGTTAATAGTTTGCGCAACGTTGTTGCC
ATTGCTACAGGCATCGTGGTGTCACGCTCGTCGTTTGGTATGGCTTCATTCAGCTCCGGTTCCCAACGAT
CAAGGCGAGTTACATGATCCCCCATGTTGTGCAAAAAAGCGGTTAGCTCCTTCGGTCCTCCGATCGTTGT
CAGAAGTAAGTTGGCCGCAGTGTTATCACTCATGGTTATGGCAGCACTGCATAATTCTCTTACTGTCATG
CCATCCGTAAGATGCTTTTCTGTGACTGGTGAGTACTCAACCAAGTCATTCTGAGAATAGTGTATGCGGC
GACCGAGTTGCTCTTGCCCGGCGTCAATACGGGATAATACCGCGCCACATAGCAGAACTTTAAAAGTGCT
CATCATTGGAAAACGTTCTTCGGGGCGAAAACTCTCAAGGATCTTACCGCTGTTGAGATCCAGTTCGATG
TAACCCACTCGTGCACCCAACTGATCTTCAGCATCTTTTACTTTCACCAGCGTTTCTGGGTGAGCAAAAA
CAGGAAGGCAAAATGCCGCAAAAAAGGGAATAAGGGCGACACGGAAATGTTGAATACTCATACTCTTCCT
TTTTCAATATTATTGAAGCATTTATCAGGGTTATTGTCTCATGAGCGGATACATATTTGAATGTATTTAG
AAAAATAAACAAATAGGGGTTCCGCGCACATTTCCCCGAAAAGTGCCACCTGACGTCGACGGATCGGGAG
ATCTCCCGATCCCCTATGGTGCACTCTCAGTACAATCTGCTCTGATGCCGCATAGTTAAGCCAGTATCTG
CTCCCTGCTTGTGTGTTGGAGGTCGCTGAGTAGTGCGCGAGCAAAATTTAAGCTACAACAAGGCAAGGCT
TGACCGACAATTGCATGAAGAATCTGCTTAGGGTTAGGCGTTTTGCGCTGCTTCGCGATGTACGGGCCAG
ATATACGCGTT
