>Addgene plasmid #126594 | FLAG-SENP2 CCm | depositor partial sequence | sequence record 244679 | BGHR
NNNNNNNNNNTCTAGACTCGAGCGGCCGCCACTGTGCTGGATATCATCGATTCACAGCAACTGCTGATGA
AGGATTTCCCACACCATCTTCTTCCGGAAGAGAGGCATCTGGTGCTGAGTAAATGTGATAGGTTTGTCCC
TAGAAATATAATCTGCATATTTACAAGTAAACATTCCACAATCACTCCCATTCAGCTGTTGAGGAATCTC
GTGTGGTTTCATGCTGTGATGGGTCCACTCTAAAAGATTCAGATCACTATTTCTTTTGGTCTTACTTTCA
TCCTGTAAATACTGAAGGAGAATCTCACAGATCCTGTGGCCCTTTTGTCCCATAGAATCCAGATATTTAA
GACACTTTTTTCTTAGGTCAATCACCACCAGGCTCCAATGTACCTTCCGATGAATAGGCACCAGAATAAT
TTCTTGTTCAAAGAGATTTACCCCTTTGGTCCATCGTTTCACTGCTTGGTAACCCCCAGACTTTAATTTA
GGATAGAAGAAAGTACTGAATACATGAAGTGCTGGATAGCCTTGCTTTTTATTTCTTTCCACCAGAAGAT
TCATGTAAAAATTAATGACTTCATCATTGAGCCAGTGATAGTTCTTTAATGTTTGTATGTCTCCTCGAGT
AATTCGCAATTTGAAAGCACTACTTAGGATTTCATCCTGTGGGCCATGGCCTAGGGCATTACTGATTTCC
TTTTCCATGTCCTCTGTAAGTTCAAGGAGATCGTCCGTTCTTCTGTCCCTCTCTTTGCCTGAGCAATTCT
TTTCCTTTGTCTCAATTATTGACACTTTCCTCCTGAGTAAGCCATTGCTTCCACTGCCCAGGCGGAGTCG
GGCCGACACTTCTTCTGATAGGTCAGGCTCCAGTTGGTATCCCCTCCTACTTTCATTTTCAAATCTGATT
CCGACCATCGTCTCTGTATCAGTAATTTTCCCCTTTGAACACCTCTTTTCACTTCTCAATGAACATAGAG
GTCCCCTTGTTTCAACAAGTCTATATTGTTTTGGAACAAACTGAGTTGTTTTGACTCCGTGATTTTGCTC
TTCCCCCCAGCCTTTGGTCTTTAATGTGTCCATCTGACTTCTTTGAGAACTGTGATAATTTGAAGTTACA
GGACAGACAGAGTTTCCACAATGGGGANCGCCTCAGACCCTTGCCACTCTCTTCAGAAATCATCTNTGTT
ACAGCCTGTTCCTGAGGTTTCCACATTAANNAACNCTCTGGATTACCTTTGCTATGGCGACGGCCACCTG
GTCTTCTATTANNGCCTTCTGAGTTCAAAGTAAAACCAAAGGAAGGCAGGANNCTGNGNGGCTGANCNCG
GGTAACNNTNNNNNNGATCNTTGGAAAGTCACTTNTTCCNTTANGAANTTTT
