>Addgene plasmid #126594 | FLAG-SENP2 CCm | depositor partial sequence | sequence record 244680 | CMVF
NNNNNNTNNCGCAATGGGCGGTAGGCGTGTACGGTGGGAGGTCTATATAAGCAGAGCTCTCCCTATCAGT
GATAGAGATCTCCCTATCAGTGATAGAGATCGTCGACGAGCTCGTTTAGTGAACCGTCAGATCGCCTGGA
GACGCCATCCACGCTGTTTTGACCTCCATAGAAGACACCGGGACCGATCCAGCCTCCGGACTCTAGCGTT
TAAACTTAAGCTTGGTACCATGGACTACAAGGACGACGATGACAAGATCGATTACAGATGGCTGGTTAGG
ATTCTCGGCACCATTTTCCGTTTCTGCGACCGGTCGGTGCCCCCTGCCCGGGCCCTCCTGAAGAGGCGGC
GCTCAGACAGCACTCTGTTTTCTACAGTGGACACTGATGAAATACCAGCCAAAAGACCAAGATTAGATTG
CTTTATTCACCAAGTGAAAAACAGTCTCTACAATGCTGCCAGCTTATTTGGATTCCCATTCCAGCTGACC
ACAAAGCCCATGGTAACTTCTGCTTGTAATGGAACACGGAATGTGGCCCCTTCAGGAGAGGTATTTTCGA
ACTCTTCATCTTGTGAACTGACAGGTTCTGGATCCTGGAACAACATGCTGAAACTGGGTAATAAATCTCC
TAATGGAATAAGTGACTATCCAAAGATCAGAGTGACAGTTACCCGAGATCAGCCACGCAGAGTCCTGCCT
TCCTTTGGTTTTACTTTGAACTCAGAAGGCTGTAATAGAAGACCAGGTGGCCGTCGCCATAGCAAAGGTA
ATCCAGAGAGTTCTTTAATGTGGAAACCTCAGGAACAGGCTGTAACAGAGATGATTTCTGAAGAGAGTGG
CAAGGGTCTGAGGCGTCCCCATTGTGGAAACTCTGTCTGTCCTGTAACTTCAAATTATCACAGTTCTCAA
AGAAGTCAGATGGACACATTAAAGACCAAAGGCTGGGGGGAAGAGCAAAATCACGGAGTCAAAACAACTC
AGTTTGTTCCAAAACAATATAGACTTGTTGAAACAAGGGGACCTCTATGTTCATTGAGAAGTGAAAAGAG
GTGTTCAAAGGGGAAAATTACTGATACAGAGACGATGGTCGGAATCAGATTTGAAAATGAAAGTAGGAGG
GGATACCAACTGGAGCCTGACCTATCANAAGAAGTGTCGGCCCGACTCCGCCTGGGCAGTGGAAGCAATG
GCTTACTCAGGAGGAAAGTGTCAATAATTGAGACAAAGGAAAAGAATTGCTCAGGCAANGAGAGGGACAG
ANNAACGGACGATCTCCTTGAACTTACNGAGGANATGGGAAAAGGAAATCAGTAATGCCCTAGGCCATGG
CCCAANGGATGAAATCCTAAGTAGTGCTTTCAAATTGNNAATTACTCGAGGAAANNTACAAACATTAAAG
AACTATCNCTGGNCTCATGGNNNAAGT
